>Addgene plasmid #53954 | LINC00313_pCSdest | addgene partial sequence | sequence record 166925 | SP6 5'-ATTTAGGTGACACTATAG-3'
CCATCGATTCGAATTCAAGGATCACAAGTTTGTACAAAAAAGCAGGCACCATGACAACTCTGAGCAAGTC
AAAACAACCGTCAGCAGCGGGAAACCTCGATGAACAAACACCGGGAGAGTGTTTCTGCAGATCCTGCTTT
GTGACTTCGAGTGAAGTGTGGAAGCGCTGGAAGCACTTAGACCCTGCCTGTGCCGCAGACCCCTGGGAGG
CACCAACACCCCGGATCGAGAAGCCCGATGGGAAAGAATGTCTGGGAAGGACGTCATGCCCGAGGCTTGC
GTAGAACCCAGCTTTCTTGTACAAAGTGGTGATCCTCTCGAGCCTCTAGAACTATAGTGAGTCGTATTAC
GTAGATCCAGACATGATAAGATACATTGATGAGTTTGGACAAACCACAACTAGAATGCAGTGAAAAAAAT
GCTTTATTTGTGAAATTTGTGATGCTATTGCTTTATTTGTAACCATTATAAGCTGCAATAAACAAGTTAA
CAACAACAATTGCATTCATTTTATGTTTCAGGTTCAGGGGGAGGTGTGGGAGGTTTTTTAATTCGCGGCC
GCGGCGCCAATGCATTGGGCCCGGTACCCAGCTTTTGTTCCCTTTAGTGAGGGTTAATTGCGCGCTTGGC
GTAATCATGGTCATAGCTGTTTCCTGTGTGAAATTGTTATCCGCTCACAATTCCACACAACATACGAGCC
GGGAGCATAAAGTGTAAAGCCTGGGGTGCCTAATGAGTGAGCTAACTCACATTAATTGCGTTGCGCTCAC
TGCCCGCTTTCCAGTCGGGAAACCTGTCGTGCCAGCTGCATTAATGAATCGGCCAACGCGCGG
