>Addgene plasmid #53954 | LINC00313_pCSdest | addgene partial sequence | sequence record 166927 | EBV-rev 5'-GTGGTTTGTCCAAACTCATC-3'
ATACGACTCACTATAGTTCTAGAGGCTCGAGAGGATCACCACTTTGTACAAGAAAGCTGGGTTCTACGCA
AGCCTCGGGCATGACGTCCTTCCCAGACATTCTTTCCCATCGGGCTTCTCGATCCGGGGTGTTGGTGCCT
CCCAGGGGTCTGCGGCACAGGCAGGGTCTAAGTGCTTCCAGCGCTTCCACACTTCACTCGAAGTCACAAA
GCAGGATCTGCAGAAACACTCTCCCGGTGTTTGTTCATCGAGGTTTCCCGCTGCTGACGGTTGTTTTGAC
TTGCTCAGAGTTGTCATGGTGCCTGCTTTTTTGTACAAACTTGTGATCCTTGAATTCGAATCGATGGGAT
CCTGCAAAAAGAACAAGTAGCTTGTATTCTATAGTGTCACCTAAATCAAGCTTGCTCCGACGTCCCCAGG
CAGAATGGCGGTTCCCTAAACGAGCATTGCTTATATAGACCTCCCATTAGGCACGCCTACCGCCCATTTA
CGTCAATGGAACGCCCATTTGCGTCATTGCCCCTCCCCATTGACGTCAATGGGGATGTACTTGGCAGCCA
TCGCGGGCCATTTACCGCCATTGACGTCAATGGGAGTACTGCCAATGTACCCTGGCGTACTTCCAATAGT
AATGTACTTGCCAAGTTACTATTAATAGATATTGATGTACTGCCAAGTGGGCCATTTACCGTCATTGACG
TCAATAGGGGGCGTGAGAACGGATATGAATGGGCAATGAGCCATCCCATTGACGTCAATGGTGGGTGGTC
CTATTGACGTCAATGGGCATTGAGCCAGGCGGGCCATTTACCGTAATTGACGTCAATGGGGGAGGCGCCA
TATACGTCAATAGGACCGCC
