[The description below was written by a language model from this plasmid's Addgene catalogue record.]
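Description:
LINC00313_pCSdest is a Gateway-derived expression clone in which a 234 bp human insert, LINC00313 (also known as C21orf84), has been recombined into the pCSdest destination backbone. The repository classifies the vector as a mammalian expression plasmid. It is propagated in E. coli as a high-copy plasmid under ampicillin selection. The record does not name the origin of replication, and no feature table is provided, so other backbone elements cannot be confirmed from the information given.

The only promoter recorded for the insert is SP6, a bacteriophage RNA polymerase promoter that is normally used to transcribe RNA in vitro from a plasmid template rather than to drive expression directly in cells. The insert sits between the SP6 site and a downstream region recognised by the 3′ sequencing primer. No epitope tags, fusion partners or reporters are listed. Gateway cloning implies that the insert was transferred from an entry clone by site-specific recombination, so recombination site remnants would be expected to flank it, although these are not annotated here.

The associated publication surveyed the effects of expressing human chromosome 21 genes on early development in zebrafish (Danio rerio), and this clone appears to be one member of that chromosome 21 collection. An SP6-driven template fits that kind of study, where synthetic transcripts are commonly introduced into embryos to look for developmental phenotypes, but the record does not spell out how this particular clone was used. LINC00313 is currently named as a long intergenic non-coding RNA locus, although the depositor comment contains what looks like a protein database accession. The record does not explain the discrepancy.
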