Addgene plasmid #53954: LINC00313_pCSdest
Depositing lab: Roger Reeves. Depositing organization: Johns Hopkins University and School of Medicine. Publication: Survey of Human Chromosome 21 Gene Expression Effects on Early Development in Danio rerio. Edie S, Zaghloul NA, Leitch CC, Klinedinst DK, Lebron J, Thole JF, McCallion AS, Katsanis N, Reeves RH. G3 (Bethesda). 2018 Jul 2;8(7):2215-2223. doi: 10.1534/g3.118.200144. PubMed 29760202.
Backbone
  Vector backbone: pCSdest
  Vector type: Mammalian Expression
Growth in bacteria
  Bacterial resistance: Ampicillin, 100 μg/mL
  Growth temperature: 37°C
  Growth strain: Top10
  Copy number: High Copy
Gene/Insert
  Gene/Insert name: LINC00313 (alt name: C21orf84)
  Species: H. sapiens (human)
  Insert size (bp): 234
  Entrez Gene: C21orf84 (a.k.a. MGC129789)
  Promoter: SP6
  Cloning method: Gateway Cloning
  Sequencing primers: 5′ SP6; 3′ EBV-rev
Terms and licenses: Academic/Nonprofit Terms; Industry Terms
Depositor comments: P59037
How to cite: LINC00313_pCSdest was a gift from Roger Reeves (Addgene plasmid # 53954 ; http://n2t.net/addgene:53954 ; RRID:Addgene_53954)
